Addgene plasmid #238741: CISH-NanoLuc Fusion Vector
Purpose: Express CISH-NanoLuc Fusion Protein in Mammalian Cells under a CMV promoter
Depositing lab: Promega Corporation.
Backbone
  Vector backbone: pFC32K Nluc CMV-neo Flexi(R) Vector
  Vector type: Mammalian Expression
  Selectable markers: Neomycin
Growth in bacteria
  Bacterial resistance: Kanamycin, 50 μg/mL
  Growth temperature: 37°C
  Growth strain: DH5alpha
  Copy number: High Copy
Gene/Insert
  Gene/Insert name: CISH
  Species: H. sapiens (human)
  Mutation: None
  Entrez Gene: CISH (a.k.a. BACTS2, CIS, CIS-1, G18, SOCS)
  Promoter: CMV
  Tag / fusion protein: NanoLuc (R) (C terminal on backbone)
  Cloning method: Other
Terms and licenses: Academic/Nonprofit Terms; Industry Terms
How to cite: CISH-NanoLuc Fusion Vector was a gift from Promega Corporation (Addgene plasmid # 238741 ; http://n2t.net/addgene:238741 ; RRID:Addgene_238741)
