[The description below was written by a language model from this plasmid's Addgene catalogue record and pLannotate feature annotations shown in this document.]
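Description:
CISH-NanoLuc Fusion Vector is a 5.5 kb mammalian expression plasmid built on the pFC32K Nluc CMV-neo Flexi Vector backbone. It is designed to produce human CISH (cytokine-inducible SH2-containing protein, also called CIS or G18) fused at its C terminus to NanoLuc luciferase. The plasmid replicates in E. coli from a high-copy ColE1/pUC-type origin, and a ColE1 cer site helps keep it monomeric. A single neo (nptII) gene provides selection in both hosts. It sits behind tandem SV40 early and bacterial EM7 promoters and is followed by a synthetic poly(A) signal, so it gives kanamycin resistance in bacteria and neomycin-class (G418) selection in mammalian cells.

In the expression cassette, the CMV immediate-early enhancer and promoter are followed by a chimeric β-globin/immunoglobulin intron, which generally improves transcript processing and expression. A T7 promoter lies just upstream of the coding region and could support in vitro transcription. The unmutated CISH open reading frame is followed, after a short linker region, by the human codon-optimised Nluc sequence, and an SV40 poly(A) signal lies downstream. Several short annotated fragments (MCS, SET1, T7 terminator, large T antigen, M13 ori, bom, tnpA) appear to be backbone remnants or partial matches rather than functional parts.

CISH is a SOCS-family negative regulator of JAK-STAT5 cytokine signalling and a likely substrate-recognition subunit of an Elongin BC–cullin E3 ubiquitin ligase. The stated purpose is only to express the fusion protein in mammalian cells. The bright, small NanoLuc tag is commonly used for luminescent quantification of protein levels or as an energy donor in BRET-based interaction and target-engagement assays, though the record does not name a specific application.
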