Features (pLannotate 1.2.2; 20 found; start..end, strand, type, name):
    140..517     +  enhancer       CMV enhancer: human cytomegalovirus immediate early enhancer
    519..718     +  promoter       CMV promoter: human cytomegalovirus (CMV) immediate early promoter
    857..989     +  intron         chimeric intron: chimera between introns from human β-globin and immunoglobulin heavy chain genes
   1033..1051    +  promoter       T7 promoter: promoter for bacteriophage T7 RNA polymerase
   1065..1838    +  CDS            CISH: CISH_HUMAN - Also known as G18. Experimental evidence at protein level: Swiss-Prot protein existence level 1. SOCS family proteins form part of a classical negative feedback system that regulates cytokine signal transduction. CIS is involved in the negative regulation of cytokines that signal through the JAK-STAT5 pathway such as erythropoietin, prolactin and interleukin 3 (IL3) receptor. Inhibits STAT5 trans-activation by suppressing its tyrosine phosphorylation. May be a substrate-recognition component of a SCF-like ECS (Elongin BC-CUL2/5-SOCS-box protein) E3 ubiquitin-protein ligase complex
   1860..2372    +  CDS            Nluc: NanoLuc® luciferase human codon-optimized
   2381..2410    +  misc_feature   MCS (fragment): pUC18/19 multiple cloning site
   2417..2466    +  CDS            SET1 (fragment): solubility-enhancement tag derived from T7 phage gene 10B
   2474..2493    +  terminator     T7 terminator (fragment): transcription terminator for bacteriophage T7 RNA polymerase
   2515..2636    -  polyA_signal   SV40 poly(A) signal: SV40 polyadenylation signal
   2659..2727    -  CDS            large T antigen (fragment): large T antigen from SV40 (simian virus 40)
   2732..2764    +  rep_origin     M13 ori (fragment): M13 bacteriophage origin of replication; arrow indicates direction of (+) strand synthesis
   2765..2816    -  misc_feature   bom (fragment): basis of mobility region from pBR322
   2881..3238    +  promoter       SV40 promoter: SV40 enhancer and early promoter
   3253..3300    +  promoter       EM7 promoter: synthetic bacterial promoter&nbsp
   3332..4123    +  CDS            neo: KKA2_KLEPN - Also known as kan, nptII. Experimental evidence at protein level: Swiss-Prot protein existence level 1. Resistance to kanamycin, neomycin, paromomycin, ribostamycin, butirosin and gentamicin B. From Klebsiella pneumoniae.
   4190..4238    +  polyA_signal   poly(A) signal: synthetic polyadenylation signal
   4259..4348    -  CDS            tnpA (fragment): TN5P_ECOLX - Also known as tnp. Experimental evidence at protein level: Swiss-Prot protein existence level 1. Mediates transposition of transposon Tn5 by a 'cut and paste' mechanism. First, the monomeric transposase binds the 19 bp inverted DNA repeats flanking the transposon. Then, dimerization of the DNA- bound transposase creates a synaptic DNA complex. After nicking of the first DNA strand, excision of the transposon proceeds through a series of intermediates. The transposase then mediates the insertion of the transposon at a new site by strand transfer. The activity of the wild- type tran
   4477..5065    -  rep_origin     ori: high-copy-number ColE1/pMB1/pBR322/pUC origin of replication
   5181..5464    +  misc_feature   cer region: ColE1-derived recombination site that helps to maintain plasmids as monomers
>Addgene plasmid #238741 | CISH-NanoLuc Fusion Vector | addgene full sequence | sequence record 479772 | Addgene NGS Result
TCAATATTGGCCATTAGCCATATTATTCATTGGTTATATAGCATAAATCAATATTGGCTATTGGCCATTG
CATACGTTGTATCTATATCATAATATGTACATTTATATTGGCTCATGTCCAATATGACCGCCATGTTGGC
ATTGATTATTGACTAGTTATTAATAGTAATCAATTACGGGGTCATTAGTTCATAGCCCATATATGGAGTT
CCGCGTTACATAACTTACGGTAAATGGCCCGCCTGGCTGACCGCCCAACGACCCCCGCCCATTGACGTCA
ATAATGACGTATGTTCCCATAGTAACGCCAATAGGGACTTTCCATTGACGTCAATGGGTGGAGTATTTAC
GGTAAACTGCCCACTTGGCAGTACATCAAGTGTATCATATGCCAAGTCCGCCCCCTATTGACGTCAATGA
CGGTAAATGGCCCGCCTGGCATTATGCCCAGTACATGACCTTACGGGACTTTCCTACTTGGCAGTACATC
TACGTATTAGTCATCGCTATTACCATGGTGATGCGGTTTTGGCAGTACACCAATGGGCGTGGATAGCGGT
TTGACTCACGGGGATTTCCAAGTCTCCACCCCATTGACGTCAATGGGAGTTTGTTTTGGCACCAAAATCA
ACGGGACTTTCCAAAATGTCGTAATAACCCCGCCCCGTTGACGCAAATGGGCGGTAGGCGTGTACGGTGG
GAGGTCTATATAAGCAGAGCTGGTTTAGTGAACCGTCAGATCACTAGAAGCTTTATTGCGGTAGTTTATC
ACAGTTAAATTGCTAACGCAGTCAGTGCTTCTGACACAACAGTCTCGAACTTAAGCTGCAGAAGTTGGTC
GTGAGGCACTGGGCAGGTAAGTATCAAGGTTACAAGACAGGTTTAAGGAGACCAATAGAAACTGGGCTTG
TCGAGACAGAGAAGACTCTTGCGTTTCTGATAGGCACCTATTGGTCTTACTGACATCCACTTTGCCTTTC
TCTCCACAGGTGTCCACTCCCAGTTCAATTACAGCTCTTAAGGCTAGAGTATTAATACGACTCACTATAG
GGCTAGCGATCGCCATGGTTCTCTGCGTTCAGGGACCTCGTCCTTTGCTGGCTGTTGAGCGGACTGGTCA
GCGGCCACTGTGGGCTCCGTCCCTGGAACTGCCCAAGCCAGTCATGCAGCCATTGCCTGCTGGTGCCTTC
CTCGAAGAGGTTGCAGAGGGTACCCCAGCCCAGACAGAGAGTGAGCCAAAGGTGCTGGACCCAGAGGAGG
ATCTGCTGTGCATAGCCAAGACCTTCTCCTACCTTCGGGAATCTGGCTGGTATTGGGGTTCCATTACGGC
CAGCGAGGCCCGACAACACCTGCAGAAGATGCCAGAAGGCACGTTCTTAGTACGTGACAGCACGCACCCC
AGCTACCTGTTCACGCTGTCAGTGAAAACCACTCGTGGCCCAACCAATGTACGCATTGAGTATGCCGACT
CCAGCTTCCGTCTGGACTCCAACTGCTTGTCCAGGCCACGCATCCTGGCCTTTCCGGATGTGGTCAGCCT
TGTGCAGCACTATGTGGCCTCCTGCACTGCTGATACCCGAAGCGACAGCCCAGATCCTGCTCCCACCCCA
GCCCTGCCTATGCCTAAGGAGGATGCGCCTAGTGACCCAGCACTGCCTGCTCCTCCACCAGCTACTGCTG
TACACCTAAAACTGGTGCAGCCCTTTGTACGCAGAAGCAGTGCACGCAGCCTGCAACACCTGTGCCGCCT
TGTTATCAACCGTCTGGTGGCCGATGTTGACTGCCTGCCACTGCCCCGGCGCATGGCTGACTACCTCCGA
CAGTACCCCTTCCAGCTCGTTTCTCTCGGCTCGAGCGGCGTCTTCACACTCGAAGATTTCGTTGGGGACT
GGCGACAGACAGCCGGCTACAACCTGGACCAAGTCCTTGAACAGGGAGGTGTGTCCAGTTTGTTTCAGAA
TCTCGGGGTGTCCGTAACTCCGATCCAAAGGATTGTCCTGAGCGGTGAAAATGGGCTGAAGATCGACATC
CATGTCATCATCCCGTATGAAGGTCTGAGCGGCGACCAAATGGGCCAGATCGAAAAAATTTTTAAGGTGG
TGTACCCTGTGGATGATCATCACTTTAAGGTGATCCTGCACTATGGCACACTGGTAATCGACGGGGTTAC
GCCGAACATGATCGACTATTTCGGACGGCCGTATGAAGGCATCGCCGTGTTCGACGGCAAAAAGATCACT
GTAACAGGGACCCTGTGGAACGGCAACAAAATTATCGACGAGCGCCTGATCAACCCCGACGGCTCCCTGC
TGTTCCGAGTAACCATCAACGGAGTGACCGGCTGGCGGCTGTGCGAACGCATTCTGGCGTAAGGCCGCGA
CTCTAGAGTCGACCTGCAGGCATGCAAGCTGATCCGGCTGCTAACAAAGCCCGAAAGGAAGCTGAGTTGG
CTGCTGCCACCGCTGAGCAATAACTAGCATAACCCCTTGGGGCGGCCGCTTCGAGCAGACATGATAAGAT
ACATTGATGAGTTTGGACAAACCACAACTAGAATGCAGTGAAAAAAATGCTTTATTTGTGAAATTTGTGA
TGCTATTGCTTTATTTGTAACCATTATAAGCTGCAATAAACAAGTTAACAACAACAATTGCATTCATTTT
ATGTTTCAGGTTCAGGGGGAGATGTGGGAGGTTTTTTTAAGCAAGTAAAACCTCTACAAATGTGGTAAAA
TCGAATTTTAACAAAATATTAACGCTTACAATTTCCTGATGCGGTATTTTCTCCTTACGCATCTGTGCGG
TATTTCACACCGCATACGCGGATCTGCGCAGCACCATGGCCTGAAATAACCTCTGAAAGAGGAACTTGGT
TAGGTACCTTCTGAGGCGGAAAGAACCAGCTGTGGAATGTGTGTCAGTTAGGGTGTGGAAAGTCCCCAGG
CTCCCCAGCAGGCAGAAGTATGCAAAGCATGCATCTCAATTAGTCAGCAACCAGGTGTGGAAAGTCCCCA
GGCTCCCCAGCAGGCAGAAGTATGCAAAGCATGCATCTCAATTAGTCAGCAACCATAGTCCCGCCCCTAA
CTCCGCCCATCCCGCCCCTAACTCCGCCCAGTTCCGCCCATTCTCCGCCCCATGGCTGACTAATTTTTTT
TATTTATGCAGAGGCCGAGGCCGCCTCGGCCTCTGAGCTATTCCAGAAGTAGTGAGGAGGCTTTTTTGGA
GGCCTAGGCTTTTGCAAAAAGCTTAATTAACTGTTGACAATTAATCATCGGCATAGTATATCGGCATAGT
ATAATACGACAAGGTGAGGAACTAAACCCAGGAGGCAGATCATGATTGAACAAGATGGATTGCACGCAGG
TTCTCCGGCCGCTTGGGTGGAGAGGCTATTCGGCTATGACTGGGCACAACAGACAATCGGCTGCTCTGAT
GCCGCCGTGTTCCGGCTGTCAGCGCAGGGGCGCCCGGTTCTTTTTGTCAAGACCGACCTGTCCGGTGCCC
TGAATGAACTGCAGGACGAGGCAGCGCGGCTATCGTGGCTGGCCACGACGGGCGTTCCTTGCGCAGCTGT
GCTCGACGTTGTCACTGAAGCGGGAAGGGACTGGCTGCTATTGGGCGAAGTGCCGGGGCAGGATCTCCTG
TCATCTCACCTTGCTCCTGCCGAGAAAGTATCCATCATGGCTGATGCAATGCGGCGGCTGCATACGCTTG
ATCCGGCTACCTGCCCATTCGACCACCAAGCGAAACATCGCATCGAGCGAGCACGTACTCGGATGGAAGC
CGGTCTTGTCGATCAGGATGATCTGGACGAAGAGCATCAGGGGCTCGCGCCAGCCGAACTGTTCGCCAGG
CTCAAGGCGCGCATGCCCGACGGCGAGGATCTCGTCGTGACCCATGGCGATGCCTGCTTGCCGAATATCA
TGGTGGAAAATGGCCGCTTTTCTGGATTCATCGACTGTGGCCGGCTGGGTGTGGCGGACCGCTATCAGGA
CATAGCGTTGGCTACCCGTGATATTGCTGAAGAGCTTGGCGGCGAATGGGCTGACCGCTTCCTCGTGCTT
TACGGTATCGCCGCTCCCGATTCGCAGCGCATCGCCTTCTATCGCCTTCTTGACGAGTTCTTCTGAGCGG
GACTCTGGGGTTCGAAATGACCGACCAAGCGACGCCCAACCTGCCATCACGATGGCCGCAATAAAATATC
TTTATTTTCATTACATCTGTGTGTTGGTTTTTTGTGTGAATCGATAGCGATAAGGATCCTCTTTGCGCTT
GCGTTTTCCCTTGTCCAGATAGCCCAGTAGCTGACATTCATCCGGGGTCAGCACCGTTTCTGCGGACTGG
CTTTCTACCCGGTATCAGCTCACTCAAAGGCGGTAATACGGTTATCCACAGAATCAGGGGATAACGCAGG
AAAGAACATGTGAGCAAAAGGCCAGCAAAAGGCCAGGAACCGTAAAAAGGCCGCGTTGCTGGCGTTTTTC
CATAGGCTCCGCCCCCCTGACGAGCATCACAAAAATCGACGCTCAAGTCAGAGGTGGCGAAACCCGACAG
GACTATAAAGATACCAGGCGTTTCCCCCTGGAAGCTCCCTCGTGCGCTCTCCTGTTCCGACCCTGCCGCT
TACCGGATACCTGTCCGCCTTTCTCCCTTCGGGAAGCGTGGCGCTTTCTCATAGCTCACGCTGTAGGTAT
CTCAGTTCGGTGTAGGTCGTTCGCTCCAAGCTGGGCTGTGTGCACGAACCCCCCGTTCAGCCCGACCGCT
GCGCCTTATCCGGTAACTATCGTCTTGAGTCCAACCCGGTAAGACACGACTTATCGCCACTGGCAGCAGC
CACTGGTAACAGGATTAGCAGAGCGAGGTATGTAGGCGGTGCTACAGAGTTCTTGAAGTGGTGGCCTAAC
TACGGCTACACTAGAAGGACAGTATTTGGTATCTGCGCTCTGCTGAAGCCAGTTACCTTCGGAAAAAGAG
TTGGTAGCTCTTGATCCGGCAAACAAACCACCGCTGGTAGCGGTGGTTTTTTTGTTTGCAAGCAGCAGAT
TACGCGCAGAAAAAAAGGATTTCAAGAAGATCCTTTGATCTTTTCTACGGGGTCTGACGCTCAGTGGAAC
GAAAACTCACGTTAAGGGATTTTGGTCATGAGATTATCAAAAAGGATCTTCACCTAGATCCTTTTATAGT
CCGGAAATACAGGAACGCACGCTGGATGGCCCTTCGCTGGGATGGTGAAACCATGAAAAATGGCAGCTTC
AGTGGATTAAGTGGGGGTAATGTGGCCTGTACCCTCTGGTTGCATAGGTATTCATACGGTTAAAATTTAT
CAGGCGCGATTGCGGCAGTTTTTCGGGTGGTTTGTTGCCATTTTTACCTGTCTGCTGCCGTGATCGCGCT
GAACGCGTTTTAGCGGTGCGTACAATTAAGGGATTATGGTAAATCCACTTACTGTCTGCCCTCGTAGCCA
TCGAGATAAACCGCAGTACTCCGGCCACGATGCGTCCGGCGTAGAGGATCGAGATCT
